>Addgene plasmid #165497 | pAAV-syn-SnFR-gamma2-minWPRE | depositor full sequence | sequence record 322167 | pAAV-syn-SnFR-gamma2-minWPRE sequence 6830 bps
CCTGCAGGCAGCTGCGCGCTCGCTCGCTCACTGAGGCCGCCCGGGCAAAGCCCGGGCGTCGGGCGACCTT
TGGTCGCCCGGCCTCAGTGAGCGAGCGAGCGCGCAGAGAGGGAGTGGCCAACTCCATCACTAGGGGTTCC
TGCGGCCGCACGCGTAGAGGGCCCTGCGTATGAGTGCAAGTGGGTTTTAGGACCAGGATGAGGCGGGGTG
GGGGTGCCTACCTGACGACCGACCCCGACCCACTGGACAAGCACCCAACCCCCATTCCCCAAATTGCGCA
TCCCCTATCAGAGAGGGGGAGGGGAAACAGGATGCGGCGAGGCGCGTGCGCACTGCCAGCTTCAGCACCG
CGGACAGTGCCTTCGCCCCCGCCTGGCGGCGCGCGCCACCGCCGCCTCAGCACTGAAGGCGCGCTGACGT
CACTCGCCGGTCCCCCGCAAACTCCCCTTCCCGGCCACCTTGGTCGCGTCCGCGCCGCCGCCGGCCCAGC
CGGACCGCACCACGCGAGGCGCGAGATAGGGGGGCACGGGCGCGACCATCTGCGCTGCGGCGCCGGCGAC
TCAGCGCTGCCTCAGTCTGCGGTGGGCAGCGGAGGAGTCGTGTCGTGCCTGAGAGCGCAGTCGCTAGCGT
TTAAACTTAAGCTTGGTACCGAACTCGGATCCACTAGTAACGGCCGCCAGTGTGCTGGAATTCGGCTTGG
GGATATCCACCATGGAGACAGACACACTCCTGCTATGGGTACTGCTGCTCTGGGTTCCAGGTTCCACTGG
TGACAGATCTGCCGCAGGCAGCACGCTGGACAAAATCGCCAAAAACGGTGTGATTGTCGTCGGTCACCGT
GAATCTTCAGTGCCTTTCTCTTATTACGACAATCAGCAAAAAGTGGTGGGTTACTCGCAGGATTACTCCA
ACGCCATTGTTGAAGCAGTGAAAAAGAAACTCAACAAACCGGACTTGCAGGTAAAACTGATTCCGATTAC
CTCACAAAACCGTATTCCACTGCTGCAAAACGGCACTTTCGATTTTGAATGTGGTTCTACCACCAACAAC
GTCGAACGCCAAAAACAGGCGGCTTTCTCTGACACTATTTTCGTGGTCGGTACGCGCCTGTTGACCAAAA
AGGGTGGCGATATCAAAGATTTTGCCAACCTGAAAGACAAAGCCGTAGTCGTCACTTCCGGCACTACCTC
TGAAGTTTTGCTCAACAAACTGAATGAAGAGCAAAAAATGAATATGCGCATCATCAGCGCCAAAGATCAC
GGTGACTCTTTCCGCACCCTGGAAAGCGGTCGTGCCGTTGCCTTTATGATGGATGACGTGCTGCTGGCCG
GTGAACGTGCGAAAGCGAAGAAACCAGACAACTGGGAAATCGTCGGCAAGCCGCAGTCTCAGGAGGCCTA
CGGTTGTATGTTGCGTAAAGATGATCCGCAGTTCAAAAAGCTGATGGATGACACCATCGCTCAGGTGCAG
ACCTCCGGTGAAGCGGAAAAATGGTTTGATAAGTGGTTCAAAAATCCAATTCTGGTGAGCCACAACGTCT
ATATCATGGCCGACAAGCAGAGGAACGGCATCAAGGCGAACTTCAAGATCCGCCACAACATCGAGGACGG
CGGCGTGCAGCTCGCCTACCACTACCAGCAGAACACCCCCATCGGCGACGGCCCCGTGCTGCTGCCCGAC
AACCACTACCTGAGCACCCAGTCCAAACTTTCGAAAGACCCCAACGAGAAGCGCGATCACATGGTCCTGC
TGGAGTTCGTGACCGCCGCCGGGATCACTCTCGGCATGGACGAGCTGTACAAGGGCGGTACCGGAGGGAG
CATGGTGAGCAAGGGCGAGGAGCTGTTCACCGGGGTGGTGCCCATCCTGGTCGAGCTGGACGGCGACGTA
AACGGCCACAAGTTCAGCGTGTCCGGCGAGGGTGAGGGCGATGCCACCTACGGCAAGCTGACCCTGAAGT
TCATCTGCACCACCGGCAAGCTGCCCGTGCCCTGGCCCACCCTCGTGACCACCCTGACCTACGGCGTGCA
GTGCTTCAGCCGCTACCCCGACCACATGAAGCAGCACGACTTCTTCAAGTCCGCCATGCCCGAAGGCTAC
ATCCAGGAGCGCACCATCTTCTTCAAGGACGACGGCAACTACAAGACCCGCGCCGAGGTGAAGTTCGAGG
GCGACACCCTGGTGAACCGCATCGAGCTGAAGGGCATCGACTTCAAGGAGGACGGCAACATCCTGGGGCA
TAAGCTGGAGTACAACTTTAACAACCCCCTGAACATGAATTTCGAACTGTCAGACGAAATGAAAGCACTG
TTCAAAGAACCGAATGACAAGGCACTGAAAGGTGGGCGCGCCCGGGCAGATGTGTATAAGAGACAGGAAA
AGAAAAAAGCAGGACTGTTTGAACAAATCACGAAGACTCATGGGACGATCATTGGTGTCACATCAGGGAT
CGTCCTGGTCCTTCTCATTATTTCTATTTTAGTACAAGTGAAACAGCCCCGGAAAAAGGTCATGGCTTGC
AAAACTGCATTTAATAAAACTGGGTTCCAGGAAGTATTTGATCCTCCTCATTATGAACTATTTTCACTAA
GAGAGAAAGAGATTTCTGCAGACGCCGGGTCCGGGCTGTTTGATCGAGGTGTTCAAATGCTTTTAACCAC
CGTTGGTGCTTTCGCTGCCTTCAGCTTGATGACCATCGCTGTGGGAACCGACTATTGGCTGTACTCCAGA
GGGGTTTGCAAGACCAAAAGTGTCAGTGAGAATGAAACCAGCAAGAAGAACGAGGAAGTTATGACCCATT
CCGGATTATGGAGAACCTGCTGCCTCGAAGGGAACTTCAAAGGTCTGTGCAAGCAAATCGACCACTTTCC
GGAAGACGCGGACTACGAAGCTGACACCGCAGAGTATTTCCTCCGGGCCGTGAGGGCCTCGAGTATCTTC
CCGATCCTGAGTGTGATCCTGCTTTTCATGGGTGGCCTCTGCATCGCGGCGAGCGAGTTCTACAAGACAC
GCCACAACATCATCCTGAGTGCTGGCATCTTCTTCGTGTCTGCAGGTCTTAGTAATATCATCGGGATCAT
CGTGTATATATCAGCCAATGCTGGAGACCCCTCCAAGAGTGACTCCAAAAAGAACAGCTACTCCTACGGC
TGGTCCTTCTACTTCGGGGCCCTGTCCTTCATCATCGCCGAGATGGTCGGGGTGCTGGCCGTGCACATGT
TTATCGACCGCCACAAACAGCTGCGGGCCACGGCCCGCGCCACCGACTACCTCCAGGCCTCCGCCATCAC
CCGCATCCCCAGCTACCGCTACCGCTACCAGCGCCGCAGCCGCTCCAGCTCGCGCTCCACCGAGCCCTCT
CACTCCAGAGACGCCTCGCCCGTGGGCGTGAAGGGCTTCAACACCCTGCCGTCCACGGAGATCTCCATGT
ACACCCTCAGTAGGGACCCCCTGAAGGCTGCCACCACGCCCACCGCCACCTACAACTCGGACAGGGATAA
CAGCTTTCTCCAGGTCCACAACTGTATCCAGAAGGACAGCAAGGACTCTCTCCACGCCAACACAGCCAAC
CGCCGGACCACGCCCGTATGAGAATTCTGCAGATATCCAGCACAGTGGCGGCCGCTCGAGTCTAGACTCG
AGATAATCAACCTCTGGATTACAAAATTTGTGAAAGATTGACTGGTATTCTTAACTATGTTGCTCCTTTT
ACGCTATGTGGATACGCTGCTTTAATGCCTTTGTATCATGCTATTGCTTCCCGTATGGCTTTCATTTTCT
CCTCCTTGTATAAATCCTGGTTAGTTCTTGCCACGGCGGAACTCATCGCCGCCTGCCTTGCCCGCTGCTG
GACAGGGGCTCGGCTGTTGGGCACTGACAATTCCGTGGTGTTTATTTGTGAAATTTGTGATGCTATTGCT
TTATTTGTAACCATCTAGCTTTATTTGTGAAATTTGTGATGCTATTGCTTTATTTGTAACCATTATAAGC
TGCAATAAACAAGTTAACAACAACAATTGCATTCATTTTATGTTTCAGGTTCAGGGGGAGATGTGGGAGG
TTTTTTAAAGCACGTGCGGACCGAGCGGCCGCAGGAACCCCTAGTGATGGAGTTGGCCACTCCCTCTCTG
CGCGCTCGCTCGCTCACTGAGGCCGGGCGACCAAAGGTCGCCCGACGCCCGGGCTTTGCCCGGGCGGCCT
CAGTGAGCGAGCGAGCGCGCAGCTGCCTGCAGGGGCGCCTGATGCGGTATTTTCTCCTTACGCATCTGTG
CGGTATTTCACACCGCATA
[142 nt withheld, positions 4290-4431]
C
[141 nt withheld, positions 4433-4573]
CCTTTGACGTTGGAGTCCACGTTCTTT
[37 nt withheld, positions 4601-4637]
ACCCTATCTCGGGCTATTCTTTTGATTTATAAGGGATTTTGCCGATTTCGGCCTATTGGTTAAAAAATGA
GCTGATTTAACAAAAATTTAACGCGAATTTTAACAAAATATTAACGTTTACAATTTTATGGTGCACTCTC
AGTACAATCTGCTCTGATGCCGCATAGTTAAGCCAGCCCCGACACCCGCCAACACCCGCTGACGCGCCCT
GACGGGCTTGTCTGCTCCCGGCATCCGCTTACAGACAAGCTGTGACCGTCTCCGGGAGCTGCATGTGTCA
GAGGTTTTCACCGTCATCACCGAAACGCGCGAGACGAAAGGGCCTCGTGATACGCCTATTTTTATAGGTT
AATGTCATGATAATAATGGTTTCTTAGACGTCAGGTGGCACTTTTCGGGGAAATGTGCGCGGAACCCCTA
TTTGTTTATTTTTCTAAATACATTCAAATATGTATCCGCTCATGAGACAATAACCCTGATAAATGCTTCA
ATAATATTGAAAAAGGAAGAGTATGAGTATTCAACATTTCCGTGTCGCCCTTATTCCCTTTTTTGCGGCA
TTTTGCCTTCCTGTTTTTGCTCACCCAGAAACGCTGGTGAAAGTAAAAGATGCTGAAGATCAGTTGGGTG
CACGAGTGGGTTACATCGAACTGGATCTCAACAGCGGTAAGATCCTTGAGAGTTTTCGCCCCGAAGAACG
TTTTCCAATGATGAGCACTTTTAAAGTTCTGCTATGTGGCGCGGTATTATCCCGTATTGACGCCGGGCAA
GAGCAACTCGGTCGCCGCATACACTATTCTCAGAATGACTTGGTTGAGTACTCACCAGTCACAGAAAAGC
ATCTTACGGATGGCATGACAGTAAGAGAATTATGCAGTGCTGCCATAACCATGAGTGATAACACTGCGGC
CAACTTACTTCTGACAACGATCGGAGGACCGAAGGAGCTAACCGCTTTTTTGCACAACATGGGGGATCAT
GTAACTCGCCTTGATCGTTGGGAACCGGAGCTGAATGAAGCCATACCAAACGACGAGCGTGACACCACGA
TGCCTGTAGCAATGGCAACAACGTTGCGCAAACTATTAACTGGCGAACTACTTACTCTAGCTTCCCGGCA
ACAATTAATAGACTGGATGGAGGCGGATAAAGTTGCAGGACCACTTCTGCGCTCGGCCCTTCCGGCTGGC
TGGTTTATTGCTGATAAATCTGGAGCCGGTGAGCGTGGGTCTCGCGGTATCATTGCAGCACTGGGGCCAG
ATGGTAAGCCCTCCCGTATCGTAGTTATCTACACGACGGGGAGTCAGGCAACTATGGATGAACGAAATAG
ACAGATCGCTGAGATAGGTGCCTCACTGATTAAGCATTGGTAACTGTCAGACCAAGTTTACTCATATATA
CTTTAGATTGATTTAAAACTTCATTTTTAATTTAAAAGGATCTAGGTGAAGATCCTTTTTGATAATCTCA
TGACCAAAATCCCTTAACGTGAGTTTTCGTTCCACTGAGCGTCAGACCCCGTAGAAAAGATCAAAGGATC
TTCTTGAGATCCTTTTTTTCTGCGCGTAATCTGCTGCTTGCAAACAAAAAAACCACCGCTACCAGCGGTG
GTTTGTTTGCCGGATCAAGAGCTACCAACTCTTTTTCCGAAGGTAACTGGCTTCAGCAGAGCGCAGATAC
CAAATACTGTCCTTCTAGTGTAGCCGTAGTTAGGCCACCACTTCAAGAACTCTGTAGCACCGCCTACATA
CCTCGCTCTGCTAATCCTGTTACCAGTGGCTGCTGCCAGTGGCGATAAGTCGTGTCTTACCGGGTTGGAC
TCAAGACGATAGTTACCGGATAAGGCGCAGCGGTCGGGCTGAACGGGGGGTTCGTGCACACAGCCCAGCT
TGGAGCGAACGACCTACACCGAACTGAGATACCTACAGCGTGAGCTATGAGAAAGCGCCACGCTTCCCGA
AGGGAGAAAGGCGGACAGGTATCCGGTAAGCGGCAGGGTCGGAACAGGAGAGCGCACGAGGGAGCTTCCA
GGGGGAAACGCCTGGTATCTTTATAGTCCTGTCGGGTTTCGCCACCTCTGACTTGAGCGTCGATTTTTGT
GATGCTCGTCAGGGGGGCGGAGCCTATGGAAAAACGCCAGCAACGCGGCCTTTTTACGGTTCCTGGCCTT
TTGCTGGCCTTTTGCTCACATGT
Features (pLannotate 1.2.2; 21 found; start..end, strand, type, name):
      1..141     -  repeat_region  AAV2 ITR: inverted terminal repeat of adeno-associated virus serotype 2 inverted
    173..620     +  promoter       hSyn promoter: human synapsin I promoter; confers neuron-specific expression (Kügler et al., 2003)
    712..774     +  sig_peptide    Igκ leader: leader sequence from mouse immunoglobulin κ light chain
    781..1521    +  CDS            gltI (fragment): GLTI_ECOLI - Also known as ybeJ, yzzK. Experimental evidence at protein level: Swiss-Prot protein existence level 1. Part of the ABC transporter complex GltIJKL involved in glutamate and aspartate uptake. Binds to both glutamate and aspartate. From Escherichia coli (strain K12).
   1534..2256    +  CDS            cEGFP: cEGFP is a basic (constitutively fluorescent) green fluorescent protein published in 2008, derived from Aequorea victoria.
   2269..2337    +  CDS            gltI (fragment): GLTI_ECOLI - Also known as ybeJ, yzzK. Experimental evidence at protein level: Swiss-Prot protein existence level 1. Part of the ABC transporter complex GltIJKL involved in glutamate and aspartate uptake. Binds to both glutamate and aspartate. From Escherichia coli (strain K12).
   2358..2376    -  misc_feature   Tn5 ME: hyperactive mosaic end for Tn5 transposase recognition (Reznikoff et al., 2004)
   2374..2613    +  CDS            Neto2 (fragment): NETO2_RAT - Also known as Btcl2. Experimental evidence at protein level: Swiss-Prot protein existence level 1. Accessory subunit of neuronal kainate-sensitive glutamate receptors, GRIK2 and GRIK3. Increases kainate-receptor channel activity, slowing the decay kinetics of the receptors, without affecting their expression at the cell surface, and increasing the open probability of the receptor channels. Modulates the agonist sensitivity of kainate receptors. Slows the decay of kainate receptor-mediated excitatory postsynaptic currents (EPSCs), thus directly influencing synaptic transmission. Fro
   2623..3588    +  CDS            Cacng2: CCG2_MOUSE - Also known as Stg. Experimental evidence at protein level: Swiss-Prot protein existence level 1. Regulates the trafficking and gating properties of AMPA- selective glutamate receptors (AMPARs). Promotes their targeting to the cell membrane and synapses and modulates their gating properties by slowing their rates of activation, deactivation and desensitization. Does not show subunit-specific AMPA receptor regulation and regulates all AMPAR subunits. Thought to stabilize the calcium channel in an inactivated (closed) state (By similarity). From Mus musculus (Mouse).
   3645..3802    +  misc_feature   WPRE (fragment): woodchuck hepatitis virus posttranscriptional regulatory element
   3808..3892    +  misc_feature   WPRE (fragment): woodchuck hepatitis virus posttranscriptional regulatory element
   3891..3934    -  polyA_signal   SV40 poly(A) signal (fragment): SV40 polyadenylation signal
   3938..4005    -  polyA_signal   SV40 poly(A) signal (fragment): SV40 polyadenylation signal
   4093..4233    +  repeat_region  AAV2 ITR: inverted terminal repeat of adeno-associated virus serotype 2 inverted
   4238..4289    -  misc_feature   bom (fragment): basis of mobility region from pBR322
   4308..4688    +  rep_origin     M13 ori (sequence partly withheld): M13 bacteriophage origin of replication; arrow indicates direction of (+) strand synthesis
   4764..4813    -  misc_feature   bom (fragment): basis of mobility region from pBR322
   4915..4950    -  CDS            rop (fragment): Rop protein, which maintains plasmids at low copy number; rop
   5045..5149    +  promoter       AmpR promoter: bla
   5150..6010    +  CDS            AmpR: β-lactamase; bla; confers resistance to ampicillin, carbenicillin, and related antibiotics
   6181..6769    +  rep_origin     ori: high-copy-number ColE1/pMB1/pBR322/pUC origin of replication
