>Addgene plasmid #165497 | pAAV-syn-SnFR-gamma2-minWPRE | addgene full sequence | sequence record 326663 | Addgene NGS Result
TCGCTAGCGTTTAAACTTAAGCTTGGTACCGAACTCGGATCCACTAGTAACGGCCGCCAGTGTGCTGGAA
TTCGGCTTGGGGATATCCACCATGGAGACAGACACACTCCTGCTATGGGTACTGCTGCTCTGGGTTCCAG
GTTCCACTGGTGACAGATCTGCCGCAGGCAGCACGCTGGACAAAATCGCCAAAAACGGTGTGATTGTCGT
CGGTCACCGTGAATCTTCAGTGCCTTTCTCTTATTACGACAATCAGCAAAAAGTGGTGGGTTACTCGCAG
GATTACTCCAACGCCATTGTTGAAGCAGTGAAAAAGAAACTCAACAAACCGGACTTGCAGGTAAAACTGA
TTCCGATTACCTCACAAAACCGTATTCCACTGCTGCAAAACGGCACTTTCGATTTTGAATGTGGTTCTAC
CACCAACAACGTCGAACGCCAAAAACAGGCGGCTTTCTCTGACACTATTTTCGTGGTCGGTACGCGCCTG
TTGACCAAAAAGGGTGGCGATATCAAAGATTTTGCCAACCTGAAAGACAAAGCCGTAGTCGTCACTTCCG
GCACTACCTCTGAAGTTTTGCTCAACAAACTGAATGAAGAGCAAAAAATGAATATGCGCATCATCAGCGC
CAAAGATCACGGTGACTCTTTCCGCACCCTGGAAAGCGGTCGTGCCGTTGCCTTTATGATGGATGACGTG
CTGCTGGCCGGTGAACGTGCGAAAGCGAAGAAACCAGACAACTGGGAAATCGTCGGCAAGCCGCAGTCTC
AGGAGGCCTACGGTTGTATGTTGCGTAAAGATGATCCGCAGTTCAAAAAGCTGATGGATGACACCATCGC
TCAGGTGCAGACCTCCGGTGAAGCGGAAAAATGGTTTGATAAGTGGTTCAAAAATCCAATTCTGGTGAGC
CACAACGTCTATATCATGGCCGACAAGCAGAGGAACGGCATCAAGGCGAACTTCAAGATCCGCCACAACA
TCGAGGACGGCGGCGTGCAGCTCGCCTACCACTACCAGCAGAACACCCCCATCGGCGACGGCCCCGTGCT
GCTGCCCGACAACCACTACCTGAGCACCCAGTCCAAACTTTCGAAAGACCCCAACGAGAAGCGCGATCAC
ATGGTCCTGCTGGAGTTCGTGACCGCCGCCGGGATCACTCTCGGCATGGACGAGCTGTACAAGGGCGGTA
CCGGAGGGAGCATGGTGAGCAAGGGCGAGGAGCTGTTCACCGGGGTGGTGCCCATCCTGGTCGAGCTGGA
CGGCGACGTAAACGGCCACAAGTTCAGCGTGTCCGGCGAGGGTGAGGGCGATGCCACCTACGGCAAGCTG
ACCCTGAAGTTCATCTGCACCACCGGCAAGCTGCCCGTGCCCTGGCCCACCCTCGTGACCACCCTGACCT
ACGGCGTGCAGTGCTTCAGCCGCTACCCCGACCACATGAAGCAGCACGACTTCTTCAAGTCCGCCATGCC
CGAAGGCTACATCCAGGAGCGCACCATCTTCTTCAAGGACGACGGCAACTACAAGACCCGCGCCGAGGTG
AAGTTCGAGGGCGACACCCTGGTGAACCGCATCGAGCTGAAGGGCATCGACTTCAAGGAGGACGGCAACA
TCCTGGGGCATAAGCTGGAGTACAACTTTAACAACCCCCTGAACATGAATTTCGAACTGTCAGACGAAAT
GAAAGCACTGTTCAAAGAACCGAATGACAAGGCACTGAAAGGTGGGCGCGCCCGGGCAGATGTGTATAAG
AGACAGGAAAAGAAAAAAGCAGGACTGTTTGAACAAATCACGAAGACTCATGGGACGATCATTGGTGTCA
CATCAGGGATCGTCCTGGTCCTTCTCATTATTTCTATTTTAGTACAAGTGAAACAGCCCCGGAAAAAGGT
CATGGCTTGCAAAACTGCATTTAATAAAACTGGGTTCCAGGAAGTATTTGATCCTCCTCATTATGAACTA
TTTTCACTAAGAGAGAAAGAGATTTCTGCAGACGCCGGGTCCGGGCTGTTTGATCGAGGTGTTCAAATGC
TTTTAACCACCGTTGGTGCTTTCGCTGCCTTCAGCTTGATGACCATCGCTGTGGGAACCGACTATTGGCT
GTACTCCAGAGGGGTTTGCAAGACCAAAAGTGTCAGTGAGAATGAAACCAGCAAGAAGAACGAGGAAGTT
ATGACCCATTCCGGATTATGGAGAACCTGCTGCCTCGAAGGGAACTTCAAAGGTCTGTGCAAGCAAATCG
ACCACTTTCCGGAAGACGCGGACTACGAAGCTGACACCGCAGAGTATTTCCTCCGGGCCGTGAGGGCCTC
GAGTATCTTCCCGATCCTGAGTGTGATCCTGCTTTTCATGGGTGGCCTCTGCATCGCGGCGAGCGAGTTC
TACAAGACACGCCACAACATCATCCTGAGTGCTGGCATCTTCTTCGTGTCTGCAGGTCTTAGTAATATCA
TCGGGATCATCGTGTATATATCAGCCAATGCTGGAGACCCCTCCAAGAGTGACTCCAAAAAGAACAGCTA
CTCCTACGGCTGGTCCTTCTACTTCGGGGCCCTGTCCTTCATCATCGCCGAGATGGTCGGGGTGCTGGCC
GTGCACATGTTTATCGACCGCCACAAACAGCTGCGGGCCACGGCCCGCGCCACCGACTACCTCCAGGCCT
CCGCCATCACCCGCATCCCCAGCTACCGCTACCGCTACCAGCGCCGCAGCCGCTCCAGCTCGCGCTCCAC
CGAGCCCTCTCACTCCAGAGACGCCTCGCCCGTGGGCGTGAAGGGCTTCAACACCCTGCCGTCCACGGAG
ATCTCCATGTACACCCTCAGTAGGGACCCCCTGAAGGCTGCCACCACGCCCACCGCCACCTACAACTCGG
ACAGGGATAACAGCTTTCTCCAGGTCCACAACTGTATCCAGAAGGACAGCAAGGACTCTCTCCACGCCAA
CACAGCCAACCGCCGGACCACGCCCGTATGAGAATTCTGCAGATATCCAGCACAGTGGCGGCCGCTCGAG
TCTAGACTCGAGATAATCAACCTCTGGATTACAAAATTTGTGAAAGATTGACTGGTATTCTTAACTATGT
TGCTCCTTTTACGCTATGTGGATACGCTGCTTTAATGCCTTTGTATCATGCTATTGCTTCCCGTATGGCT
TTCATTTTCTCCTCCTTGTATAAATCCTGGTTAGTTCTTGCCACGGCGGAACTCATCGCCGCCTGCCTTG
CCCGCTGCTGGACAGGGGCTCGGCTGTTGGGCACTGACAATTCCGTGGTGTTTATTTGTGAAATTTGTGA
TGCTATTGCTTTATTTGTAACCATCTAGCTTTATTTGTGAAATTTGTGATGCTATTGCTTTATTTGTAAC
CATTATAAGCTGCAATAAACAAGTTAACAACAACAATTGCATTCATTTTATGTTTCAGGTTCAGGGGGAG
ATGTGGGAGGTTTTTTAAAGCACGGTGCGGACCGAGCGGCCGCAGGAACCCCTAGTGATGGAGTTGGCCA
CTCCCTCTCTGCGCGCTCGCTCGCTCACTGAGGCCGGGCGACCAAAGGTCGCCCGACGCCCGGGCTTTGC
CCGGGCGGCCTCAGTGAGCGAGCGAGCGCGCAGCTGCCTGCAGGGGCGCCTGATGCGGTATTTTCTCCTT
ACGCATCTGTGCGGTATTTCACACCGCATA
[95 nt withheld, positions 3671-3765]
T
[46 nt withheld, positions 3767-3812]
C
[141 nt withheld, positions 3814-3954]
CCTTTGACGTTGGAGTCCACGTTCTTT
[37 nt withheld, positions 3982-4018]
ACTCTATCTCGGGCTATTCTTTTGATTTATAAGGGATTTTGCCGATTTCGGTCTATTGGTTAAAAAATGA
GCTGATTTAACAAAAATTTAACGCGAATTTTAACAAAATATTAACGTTTACAATTTTATGGTGCACTCTC
AGTACAATCTGCTCTGATGCCGCATAGTTAAGCCAGCCCCGACACCCGCCAACACCCGCTGACGCGCCCT
GACGGGCTTGTCTGCTCCCGGCATCCGCTTACAGACAAGCTGTGACCGTCTCCGGGAGCTGCATGTGTCA
GAGGTTTTCACCGTCATCACCGAAACGCGCGAGACGAAAGGGCCTCGTGATACGCCTATTTTTATAGGTT
AATGTCATGATAATAATGGTTTCTTAGACGTCAGGTGGCACTTTTCGGGGAAATGTGCGCGGAACCCCTA
TTTGTTTATTTTTCTAAATACATTCAAATATGTATCCGCTCATGAGACAATAACCCTGATAAATGCTTCA
ATAATATTGAAAAAGGAAGAGTATGAGTATTCAACATTTCCGTGTCGCCCTTATTCCCTTTTTTGCGGCA
TTTTGCCTTCCTGTTTTTGCTCACCCAGAAACGCTGGTGAAAGTAAAAGATGCTGAAGATCAGTTGGGTG
CACGAGTGGGTTACATCGAACTGGATCTCAACAGCGGTAAGATCCTTGAGAGTTTTCGCCCCGAAGAACG
TTTTCCAATGATGAGCACTTTTAAAGTTCTGCTATGTGGCGCGGTATTATCCCGTATTGACGCCGGGCAA
GAGCAACTCGGTCGCCGCATACACTATTCTCAGAATGACTTGGTTGAGTACTCACCAGTCACAGAAAAGC
ATCTTACGGATGGCATGACAGTAAGAGAATTATGCAGTGCTGCCATAACCATGAGTGATAACACTGCGGC
CAACTTACTTCTGACAACGATCGGAGGACCGAAGGAGCTAACCGCTTTTTTGCACAACATGGGGGATCAT
GTAACTCGCCTTGATCGTTGGGAACCGGAGCTGAATGAAGCCATACCAAACGACGAGCGTGACACCACGA
TGCCTGTAGCAATGGCAACAACGTTGCGCAAACTATTAACTGGCGAACTACTTACTCTAGCTTCCCGGCA
ACAATTAATAGACTGGATGGAGGCGGATAAAGTTGCAGGACCACTTCTGCGCTCGGCCCTTCCGGCTGGC
TGGTTTATTGCTGATAAATCTGGAGCCGGTGAGCGTGGGTCTCGCGGTATCATTGCAGCACTGGGGCCAG
ATGGTAAGCCCTCCCGTATCGTAGTTATCTACACGACGGGGAGTCAGGCAACTATGGATGAACGAAATAG
ACAGATCGCTGAGATAGGTGCCTCACTGATTAAGCATTGGTAACTGTCAGACCAAGTTTACTCATATATA
CTTTAGATTGATTTAAAACTTCATTTTTAATTTAAAAGGATCTAGGTGAAGATCCTTTTTGATAATCTCA
TGACCAAAATCCCTTAACGTGAGTTTTCGTTCCACTGAGCGTCAGACCCCGTAGAAAAGATCAAAGGATC
TTCTTGAGATCCTTTTTTTCTGCGCGTAATCTGCTGCTTGCAAACAAAAAAACCACCGCTACCAGCGGTG
GTTTGTTTGCCGGATCAAGAGCTACCAACTCTTTTTCCGAAGGTAACTGGCTTCAGCAGAGCGCAGATAC
CAAATACTGTTCTTCTAGTGTAGCCGTAGTTAGGCCACCACTTCAAGAACTCTGTAGCACCGCCTACATA
CCTCGCTCTGCTAATCCTGTTACCAGTGGCTGCTGCCAGTGGCGATAAGTCGTGTCTTACCGGGTTGGAC
TCAAGACGATAGTTACCGGATAAGGCGCAGCGGTCGGGCTGAACGGGGGGTTCGTGCACACAGCCCAGCT
TGGAGCGAACGACCTACACCGAACTGAGATACCTACAGCGTGAGCTATGAGAAAGCGCCACGCTTCCCGA
AGGGAGAAAGGCGGACAGGTATCCGGTAAGCGGCAGGGTCGGAACAGGAGAGCGCACGAGGGAGCTTCCA
GGGGGAAACGCCTGGTATCTTTATAGTCCTGTCGGGTTTCGCCACCTCTGACTTGAGCGTCGATTTTTGT
GATGCTCGTCAGGGGGGCGGAGCCTATGGAAAAACGCCAGCAACGCGGCCTTTTTACGGTTCCTGGCCTT
TTGCTGGCCTTTTGCTCACATGTCCTGCAGGCAGCTGCGCGCTCGCTCGCTCACTGAGGCCGCCCGGGCG
TCGGGCGACCTTTGGTCGCCCGGCCTCAGTGAGCGAGCGAGCGCGCAGAGAGGGAGTGGCCAACTCCATC
ACTAGGGGTTCCTGCGGCCGCACGCGTAGAGGGCCCTGCGTATGAGTGCAAGTGGGTTTTAGGACCAGGA
TGAGGCGGGGTGGGGGTGCCTACCTGACGACCGACCCCGACCCACTGGACAAGCACCCAACCCCCATTCC
CCAAATTGCGCATCCCCTATCAGAGAGGGGGAGGGGAAACAGGATGCGGCGAGGCGCGTGCGCACTGCCA
GCTTCAGCACCGCGGACAGTGCCTTCGCCCCCGCCTGGCGGCGCGCGCCACCGCCGCCTCAGCACTGAAG
GCGCGCTGACGTCACTCGCCGGTCCCCCGCAAACTCCCCTTCCCGGCCACCTTGGTCGCGTCCGCGCCGC
CGCCGGCCCAGCCGGACCGCACCACGCGAGGCGCGAGATAGGGGGGCACGGGCGCGACCATCTGCGCTGC
GGCGCCGGCGACTCAGCGCTGCCTCAGTCTGCGGTGGGCAGCGGAGGAGTCGTGTCGTGCCTGAGAGCGC
AG
Features (pLannotate 1.2.2; 22 found; start..end, strand, type, name):
     92..154     +  sig_peptide    Igκ leader: leader sequence from mouse immunoglobulin κ light chain
    161..901     +  CDS            gltI (fragment): GLTI_ECOLI - Also known as ybeJ, yzzK. Experimental evidence at protein level: Swiss-Prot protein existence level 1. Part of the ABC transporter complex GltIJKL involved in glutamate and aspartate uptake. Binds to both glutamate and aspartate. From Escherichia coli (strain K12).
    914..1636    +  CDS            cEGFP: cEGFP is a basic (constitutively fluorescent) green fluorescent protein published in 2008, derived from Aequorea victoria.
   1649..1717    +  CDS            gltI (fragment): GLTI_ECOLI - Also known as ybeJ, yzzK. Experimental evidence at protein level: Swiss-Prot protein existence level 1. Part of the ABC transporter complex GltIJKL involved in glutamate and aspartate uptake. Binds to both glutamate and aspartate. From Escherichia coli (strain K12).
   1738..1756    -  misc_feature   Tn5 ME: hyperactive mosaic end for Tn5 transposase recognition (Reznikoff et al., 2004)
   1754..1993    +  CDS            Neto2 (fragment): NETO2_RAT - Also known as Btcl2. Experimental evidence at protein level: Swiss-Prot protein existence level 1. Accessory subunit of neuronal kainate-sensitive glutamate receptors, GRIK2 and GRIK3. Increases kainate-receptor channel activity, slowing the decay kinetics of the receptors, without affecting their expression at the cell surface, and increasing the open probability of the receptor channels. Modulates the agonist sensitivity of kainate receptors. Slows the decay of kainate receptor-mediated excitatory postsynaptic currents (EPSCs), thus directly influencing synaptic transmission. Fro
   2003..2968    +  CDS            Cacng2: CCG2_MOUSE - Also known as Stg. Experimental evidence at protein level: Swiss-Prot protein existence level 1. Regulates the trafficking and gating properties of AMPA- selective glutamate receptors (AMPARs). Promotes their targeting to the cell membrane and synapses and modulates their gating properties by slowing their rates of activation, deactivation and desensitization. Does not show subunit-specific AMPA receptor regulation and regulates all AMPAR subunits. Thought to stabilize the calcium channel in an inactivated (closed) state (By similarity). From Mus musculus (Mouse).
   3025..3182    +  misc_feature   WPRE (fragment): woodchuck hepatitis virus posttranscriptional regulatory element
   3188..3272    +  misc_feature   WPRE (fragment): woodchuck hepatitis virus posttranscriptional regulatory element
   3271..3314    -  polyA_signal   SV40 poly(A) signal (fragment): SV40 polyadenylation signal
   3318..3385    -  polyA_signal   SV40 poly(A) signal (fragment): SV40 polyadenylation signal
   3474..3614    +  repeat_region  AAV2 ITR: inverted terminal repeat of adeno-associated virus serotype 2 inverted
   3619..3670    -  misc_feature   bom (fragment): basis of mobility region from pBR322
   3689..4144    +  rep_origin     f1 ori (sequence partly withheld): f1 bacteriophage origin of replication; arrow indicates direction of (+) strand synthesis
   4145..4194    -  misc_feature   bom (fragment): basis of mobility region from pBR322
   4296..4331    -  CDS            rop (fragment): Rop protein, which maintains plasmids at low copy number; rop
   4426..4530    +  promoter       AmpR promoter: bla
   4531..5391    +  CDS            AmpR: β-lactamase; bla; confers resistance to ampicillin, carbenicillin, and related antibiotics
   5562..6150    +  rep_origin     ori: high-copy-number ColE1/pMB1/pBR322/pUC origin of replication
   6223..6250    +  repeat_region  AAV2 ITR (fragment): inverted terminal repeat of adeno-associated virus serotype 2 inverted
   6279..6306    +  repeat_region  AAV2 ITR (fragment): inverted terminal repeat of adeno-associated virus serotype 2 inverted
   6373..6820    +  promoter       hSyn promoter: human synapsin I promoter; confers neuron-specific expression (Kügler et al., 2003)
