[The description below was written by a language model from this plasmid's Addgene catalogue record and pLannotate feature annotations shown in this document.]
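Description:
pAAV-syn-SnFR-gamma2-minWPRE is an adeno-associated virus transfer plasmid of about 6.8 kb, built on a pAAV backbone, for neuronal expression of a postsynaptically targeted glutamate sensor. It is maintained in E. coli through a high-copy ColE1/pUC-type origin with ampicillin selection (bla under its own promoter), and the backbone also carries an f1/M13 phage origin. AAV2 inverted terminal repeats flank the expression cassette and allow it to be packaged into recombinant AAV particles when replication and capsid functions are supplied in trans.

Between the ITRs, the human synapsin I promoter restricts expression to neurons and drives a single chimeric open reading frame. An Igκ leader peptide directs the protein into the secretory pathway. It is followed by the iGluSnFR sensing domain, in which a circularly permuted GFP is inserted into the E. coli glutamate/aspartate-binding protein GltI, so that glutamate binding alters fluorescence. A fragment of rat Neto2 supplies a transmembrane segment that links this extracellular sensor to full-length stargazin (TARP gamma-2, Cacng2). Stargazin is an AMPA receptor auxiliary subunit, and it is intended to localise the reporter to postsynaptic sites. The catalogue lists the insert species as rat, although the annotation tool matched the Cacng2 segment to the mouse protein entry. Downstream lie a shortened WPRE, annotated as two fragments and consistent with the "minWPRE" name, which enhances transcript expression while saving packaging capacity, and a compact SV40-derived polyadenylation signal.

The depositor sequence and the repository's sequencing result show the same arrangement. They differ by about 10 nt in length, and one ITR is only partly annotated in the sequencing result. The construct is used to make AAV for imaging glutamatergic transmission at synapses.
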