Addgene plasmid #165497: pAAV-syn-SnFR-gamma2-minWPRE
Purpose: AAV for glutamate reporter fused to TARP gamma-2 for postsynaptic localisation
Depositing lab: Andrew Plested. Depositing organization: Humboldt-Universitaet zu Berlin. Publication: Targeted sensors for glutamatergic neurotransmission. Hao Y, Toulme E, Konig B, Rosenmund C, Plested AJR. Elife. 2023 Jan 9;12:e84029. doi: 10.7554/eLife.84029. PubMed 36622100.
Backbone
  Vector backbone: pAAV
  Backbone size w/o insert (bp): 4753
  Total vector size (bp): 6830
  Vector type: AAV
Growth in bacteria
  Bacterial resistance: Ampicillin, 100 μg/mL
  Growth temperature: 37°C
  Growth strain: NEB Stable
  Copy number: High Copy
Gene/Insert
  Gene/Insert name: iGluSnFR extracellular domain fused to Stargazin (gamma-2) via NETO2 TM domain (alt name: cacng2)
  Species: R. norvegicus (rat), Synthetic
  Insert size (bp): 2877
  Entrez Gene: Cacng2 (a.k.a. Ipr328)
  Promoter: human Synapsin
  Cloning method: Restriction Enzyme; 5′ cloning site HindIII (not destroyed); 3′ cloning site XbaI (not destroyed)
  Sequencing primers: 5′ AGTGGGTTTTAGGACCAGG; 3′ ccacatagcgtaaaaggagca
Resource information
  A portion of this plasmid was derived from a plasmid made by: Susumu Tomita, Roger Nicoll, Lorin Looger
Terms and licenses: Academic/Nonprofit Terms; Industry Terms: Not Available to Industry
Depositor comments: Chimera of iGluSnFR (Addgene plasmid # 41732), Neto2 and Gamma-2 pAAV backbone is based on Addgene #61463 Please visit https://doi.org/10.1101/2021.01.21.427382 for bioRxiv preprint.
How to cite: pAAV-syn-SnFR-gamma2-minWPRE was a gift from Andrew Plested (Addgene plasmid # 165497 ; http://n2t.net/addgene:165497 ; RRID:Addgene_165497)
